Addgene plasmid #81500: pDONR223_THEMIS_p.E503K
Purpose: Gateway Donor vector containing THEMIS , part of the Target Accelerator Plasmid Collection.
Depositing lab: Jesse Boehm & William Hahn & David Root. Depositing organization: Broad Institute. Publication: Systematic Functional Interrogation of Rare Cancer Variants Identifies Oncogenic Alleles. Kim E, Ilic N, Shrestha Y, Zou L, Kamburov A, Zhu C, Yang X, Lubonja R, Tran N, Nguyen C, Lawrence MS, Piccioni F, Bagul M, Doench JG, Chouinard CR, Wu X, Hogstrom L, Natoli T, Tamayo P, Horn H, Corsello SM, Lage K, Root DE, Subramanian A, Golub TR, Getz G, Boehm JS, Hahn WC. Cancer Discov. 2016 Jul;6(7):714-26. doi: 10.1158/2159-8290.CD-16-0160. Epub 2016 May 4. PubMed 27147599.
Backbone
  Vector backbone: pDONR223
  Backbone manufacturer: Invitrogen
  Backbone size w/o insert (bp): 2790
  Vector type: Gateway Entry vector
Growth in bacteria
  Bacterial resistance: Spectinomycin, 50 μg/mL
  Growth temperature: 37°C
  Growth strain: DH5alpha
  Copy number: High Copy
Gene/Insert
  Gene/Insert name: THEMIS (alt name: NM_001010923.2)
  Species: H. sapiens (human)
  Mutation: E503K; I630V
  Entrez Gene: THEMIS (a.k.a. C6orf190, C6orf207, GASP, SPOT, TSEPA)
  Promoter: None
  Cloning method: Gateway Cloning
  Sequencing primers: 5′ M13pUC-fwd; 3′ M13-Rev
Terms and licenses: Academic/Nonprofit Terms; Industry Terms: Not Available to Industry
Depositor comments: Closed state: stop codon immediately follows insert
How to cite: pDONR223_THEMIS_p.E503K was a gift from Jesse Boehm & William Hahn & David Root (Addgene plasmid # 81500 ; http://n2t.net/addgene:81500 ; RRID:Addgene_81500)
