[The description below was written by a language model from this plasmid's Addgene catalogue record and pLannotate feature annotations shown in this document.]
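Description:
pDONR223_THEMIS_p.E503K is a Gateway entry clone built on the Invitrogen pDONR223 backbone. It carries a mutant open reading frame of human THEMIS and belongs to the Target Accelerator Plasmid Collection. The sequenced plasmid is about 4.7 kb. It is maintained in E. coli from a high-copy ColE1/pUC-type origin and selected with spectinomycin through the aadA (SmR) aminoglycoside adenylyltransferase gene. A fragment of a class 1 integron Pc promoter and a remnant of a gentamicin acetyltransferase gene lie upstream of aadA. The rrnB T1 and T2 terminators sit upstream of the cloning site, where they insulate the insert from read-through transcription. Small lacI and lacZα fragments are annotated as backbone remnants.

The THEMIS coding sequence (about 1.9 kb) is flanked by two attL-type recombination sites. The automated annotation labels both of them attL3, although they function as the pair of sites used in the LR Clonase reaction. THEMIS is a regulator of T-cell receptor signalling that acts in positive and negative selection during late thymocyte development. The insert carries the E503K substitution that gives the clone its name, and the record also lists an I630V change. The clone is in the "closed" configuration, meaning a stop codon immediately follows the ORF, so it suits native or N-terminally tagged expression but not C-terminal fusions. No promoter drives the insert in this vector. The only nearby promoter is a T7 promoter beyond the downstream att site, on the opposite strand and pointing back toward the insert. The plasmid therefore serves as a shuttle for moving the variant ORF into Gateway destination expression vectors, consistent with the collection's aim of functionally testing rare cancer-associated alleles.
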