Features (pLannotate 1.2.2; 12 found; start..end, strand, type, name):
    121..213     +  CDS            lacI (fragment): lac repressor; lacI; The lac repressor binds to the lac operator to inhibit transcription in E. coli. This inhibition can be relieved by adding lactose or isopropyl-β-D-thiogalactopyranoside (IPTG).
    268..295     -  terminator     rrnB T2 terminator: transcription terminator T2 from the E. coli rrnB gene
    427..470     +  terminator     rrnB T1 terminator: Escherichia coli rrnB; transcription terminator T1 from the E. coli rrnB gene
    517..553     -  CDS            lacZα (fragment): LacZα fragment of β-galactosidase; lacZ fragment
    570..665     +  protein_bind   attL3: mutant version of attL; recombination site for the Gateway® LR reaction LR Clonase™
    671..2593    +  CDS            THEMIS: THMS1_HUMAN - Also known as C6orf190, C6orf207. Experimental evidence at protein level: Swiss-Prot protein existence level 1. Plays a central role in late thymocyte development by controlling both positive and negative T-cell selection. Required to sustain and/or integrate signals required for proper lineage commitment and maturation of T-cells. Regulates T-cell development through T-cell antigen receptor (TCR) signaling and in particular through the regulation of calcium influx and phosphorylation of Erk. From Homo sapiens (Human).
   2601..2696    -  protein_bind   attL3: mutant version of attL; recombination site for the Gateway® LR reaction LR Clonase™
   2715..2733    -  promoter       T7 promoter: promoter for bacteriophage T7 RNA polymerase
   2923..2946    +  promoter       Pc promoter (fragment): intI1 (promoter lies within the coding sequence); class 1 integron promoter
   3122..3178    +  CDS            GmR (fragment): gentamycin acetyltransferase; aacC1; confers resistance to gentamycin
   3185..3976    +  CDS            SmR: aminoglycoside adenylyltransferase (Murphy, 1985); aadA; confers resistance to spectinomycin and streptomycin
   4069..4657    +  rep_origin     ori: high-copy-number ColE1/pMB1/pBR322/pUC origin of replication
>Addgene plasmid #81500 | pDONR223_THEMIS_p.E503K | addgene full sequence | sequence record 168615 | Addgene NGS Result
CTTTCCTGCGTTATCCCCTGATTCTGTGGATAACCGTATTACCGCCTTTGAGTGAGCTGATACCGCTCGC
CGCAGCCGAACGACCGAGCGCAGCGAGTCAGTGAGCGAGGAAGCGGAAGAGCGCCCAATACGCAAACCGC
CTCTCCCCGCGCGTTGGCCGATTCATTAATGCAGCTGGCACGACAGGTTTCCCGACTGGAAAGCGGGCAG
TGAGCGCAACGCAATTAATACGCGTACCGCTAGCCAGGAAGAGTTTGTAGAAACGCAAAAAGGCCATCCG
TCAGGATGGCCTTCTGCTTAGTTTGATGCCTGGCAGTTTATGGCGGGCGTCCTGCCCGCCACCCTCCGGG
CCGTTGCTTCACAACGTTCAAATCCGCTCCCGGCGGATTTGTCCTACTCAGGAGAGCGTTCACCGACAAA
CAACAGATAAAACGAAAGGCCCAGTCTTCCGACTGAGCCTTTCGTTTTATTTGATGCCTGGCAGTTCCCT
ACTCTCGCGTTAACGCTAGCATGGATGTTTTCCCAGTCACGACGTTGTAAAACGACGGCCAGTCTTAAGC
TCGGGCCCCAAATAATGATTTTATTTTGACTGATAGTGACCTGTTCGTTGCAACAAATTGATGAGCAATG
CTTTTTTATAATGCCAACTTTGTACAAAAAAGTTGGCACCATGGCATTATCACTGGAAGAATTCGTCCAC
TCCCTTGACCTCAGGACCCTACCCAGGGTTCTAGAAATCCAGGCAGGCATCTATCTTGAAGGCTCTATTT
ATGAAATGTTTGGAAATGAATGCTGTTTTTCAACAGGAGAAGTGATTAAAATTACTGGTCTCAAAGTTAA
GAAGATCATAGCTGAAATTTGTGAGCAGATTGAAGGTTGTGAGTCTCTACAGCCATTTGAACTGCCTATG
AATTTTCCAGGTCTTTTTAAGATTGTGGCTGATAAAACTCCATACCTTACTATGGAAGAAATCACAAGGA
CCATTCATATTGGACCAAGTAGACTAGGGCATCCTTGCTTCTATCATCAGAAGGATATAAAACTAGAGAA
CCTCATCATAAAGCAGGGTGAGCAAATCATGCTCAACTCAGTTGAAGAGATTGATGGAGAAATAATGGTG
AGCTGTGCAGTAGCAAGGAATCATCAAACTCACTCATTTAATTTGCCTTTGTCACAAGAAGGAGAATTCT
ACGAGTGTGAAGATGAACGTATTTACACTCTAAAGGAGATTGTTGAATGGAAGATTCCTAAGAACAGAAC
AAGAACTGTAAACCTTACAGATTTTTCAAATAAGTGGGACTCAACGAATCCATTTCCTAAAGACTTTTAT
GGTACCCTGATTCTCAAGCCTGTTTATGAAATTCAAGGTGTGATGAAATTTCGAAAAGATATAATCCGCA
TCCTCCCCAGTCTAGATGTCGAAGTCAAAGACATCACTGATTCTTACGATGCTAACTGGTTTCTTCAGCT
GTTATCAACAGAAGATCTTTTTGAAATGACTAGTAAAGAGTTCCCCATAGTGACTGAAGTCATAGAAGCA
CCTGAAGGAAACCACCTGCCCCAAAGCATTTTACAGCCTGGGAAAACCATTGTGATCCACAAAAAGTACC
AGGCATCAAGAATCTTAGCTTCAGAAATTAGAAGCAATTTTCCTAAAAGACACTTCTTGATCCCCACTAG
CTATAAAGGCAAGTTCAAGCGGCGACCGAGGGAGTTCCCAACGGCCTATGACCTAGAGATCGCTAAGAGT
GAAAAGGAGCCTCTTCACGTGGTGGCCACCAAAGCGTTTCATTCCCCTCATGACAAGCTGTCATCCGTAT
CTGTTGGGGACCAGTTTCTGGTGCATCAGTCAGAGACGACTGAAGTCCTCTGTGAGGGAATAAAAAAAGT
GGTGAATGTTCTGGCCTGTGAAAAAATCCTCAAAAAGTCCTATGAGGCTGCGCTGCTCCCTTTGTACATG
GAAGGAGGTTTTGTAGAGGTGATTCATGATAAGAAACAGTACCCGATTTCTGAGCTCTGTAAACAGTTCC
GTTTGCCCTTCAATGTGAAGGTGTCTGTCAGGGATCTTTCCATTGAAGAGGACGTGTTGGCTGCCACACC
AGGACTGCAGTTGGAGGAGGACATTACAGACTCTTACCTACTCATAAGTGACTTTGCCAACCCCACGGAG
TGCTGGAAAATTCCTGTGGGCCGCTTGAATATGACTGTTCAGTTAGTTAGTAATTTCTCTAGGGATGCAG
AACCATTTCTAGTCAGGACTCTGGTAGAAGAGATCACTGAAGAGCAATATTACATGATGCGGAGATATGA
AAGCTCAGCCTCACATCCCCCACCTCGCCCTCCGAAACACCCCTCAGTAGAGGAAACAAAGTTAACCCTG
CTAACCTTAGCAGAAGAAAGGACGGTAGACCTGCCCAAGTCTCCCAAGCGTCATCACGTAGACATAACCA
AGAAACTTCACCCAAATCAAGCTGGCCTGGATTCAAAAGTACTGATTGGTAGTCAGAATGATTTGGTGGA
TGAAGAGAAAGAAAGGAGCAACCGTGGGGCCACAGCAGTAGCAGAAACATTCAAAAATGAAAAACATCAA
AAATGATTGCCAACTTTCTTGTACAAAGTTGGCATTATAAGAAAGCATTGCTTATCAATTTGTTGCAACG
AACAGGTCACTATCAGTCAAAATAAAATCATTATTTGCCATCCAGCTGATATCCCCTATAGTGAGTCGTA
TTACATGGTCATAGCTGTTTCCTGGCAGCTCTGGCCCGTGTCTCAAAATCTCTGATGTTACATTGCACAA
GATAAAAATATATCATCATGCCTCCTCTAGACCAGCCAGGACAGAAATGCCTCGACTTCGCTGCTACCCA
AGGTTGCCGGGTGACGCACACCGTGGAAACGGATGAAGGCACGAACCCAGTGGACATAAGCCTGTTCGGT
TCGTAAGCTGTAATGCAAGTAGCGTATGCGCTCACGCAACTGGTCCAGAACCTTGACCGAACGCAGCGGT
GGTAACGGCGCAGTGGCGGTTTTCATGGCTTGTTATGACTGTTTTTTTGGGGTACAGTCTATGCCTCGGG
CATCCAAGCAGCAAGCGCGTTACGCCGTGGGTCGATGTTTGATGTTATGGAGCAGCAACGATGTTACGCA
GCAGGGCAGTCGCCCTAAAACAAAGTTAAACATTATGAGGGAAGCGGTGATCGCCGAAGTATCGACTCAA
CTATCAGAGGTAGTTGGCGTCATCGAGCGCCATCTCGAACCGACGTTGCTGGCCGTACATTTGTACGGCT
CCGCAGTGGATGGCGGCCTGAAGCCACACAGTGATATTGATTTGCTGGTTACGGTGACCGTAAGGCTTGA
TGAAACAACGCGGCGAGCTTTGATCAACGACCTTTTGGAAACTTCGGCTTCCCCTGGAGAGAGCGAGATT
CTCCGCGCTGTAGAAGTCACCATTGTTGTGCACGACGACATCATTCCGTGGCGTTATCCAGCTAAGCGCG
AACTGCAATTTGGAGAATGGCAGCGCAATGACATTCTTGCAGGTATCTTCGAGCCAGCCACGATCGACAT
TGATCTGGCTATCTTGCTGACAAAAGCAAGAGAACATAGCGTTGCCTTGGTAGGTCCAGCGGCGGAGGAA
CTCTTTGATCCGGTTCCTGAACAGGATCTATTTGAGGCGCTAAATGAAACCTTAACGCTATGGAACTCGC
CGCCCGACTGGGCTGGCGATGAGCGAAATGTAGTGCTTACGTTGTCCCGCATTTGGTACAGCGCAGTAAC
CGGCAAAATCGCGCCGAAGGATGTCGCTGCCGACTGGGCAATGGAGCGCCTGCCGGCCCAGTATCAGCCC
GTCATACTTGAAGCTAGACAGGCTTATCTTGGACAAGAAGAAGATCGCTTGGCCTCGCGCGCAGATCAGT
TGGAAGAATTTGTCCACTACGTGAAAGGCGAGATCACCAAGGTAGTCGGCAAATAACCCTCGAGCCACCC
ATGACCAAAATCCCTTAACGTGAGTTACGCGTCGTTCCACTGAGCGTCAGACCCCGTAGAAAAGATCAAA
GGATCTTCTTGAGATCCTTTTTTTCTGCGCGTAATCTGCTGCTTGCAAACAAAAAAACCACCGCTACCAG
CGGTGGTTTGTTTGCCGGATCAAGAGCTACCAACTCTTTTTCCGAAGGTAACTGGCTTCAGCAGAGCGCA
GATACCAAATACTGTTCTTCTAGTGTAGCCGTAGTTAGGCCACCACTTCAAGAACTCTGTAGCACCGCCT
ACATACCTCGCTCTGCTAATCCTGTTACCAGTGGCTGCTGCCAGTGGCGATAAGTCGTGTCTTACCGGGT
TGGACTCAAGACGATAGTTACCGGATAAGGCGCAGCGGTCGGGCTGAACGGGGGGTTCGTGCACACAGCC
CAGCTTGGAGCGAACGACCTACACCGAACTGAGATACCTACAGCGTGAGCTATGAGAAAGCGCCACGCTT
CCCGAAGGGAGAAAGGCGGACAGGTATCCGGTAAGCGGCAGGGTCGGAACAGGAGAGCGCACGAGGGAGC
TTCCAGGGGGAAACGCCTGGTATCTTTATAGTCCTGTCGGGTTTCGCCACCTCTGACTTGAGCGTCGATT
TTTGTGATGCTCGTCAGGGGGGCGGAGCCTATGGAAAAACGCCAGCAACGCGGCCTTTTTACGGTTCCTG
GCCTTTTGCTGGCCTTTTGCTCACATGTT
