>Addgene plasmid #81500 | pDONR223_THEMIS_p.E503K | depositor partial sequence | sequence record 154819 | Insert sequence
ATGGCATTATCACTGGAAGAATTCGTCCACTCCCTTGACCTCAGGACCCTACCCAGGGTTCTAGAAATCC
AGGCAGGCATCTATCTTGAAGGCTCTATTTATGAAATGTTTGGAAATGAATGCTGTTTTTCAACAGGAGA
AGTGATTAAAATTACTGGTCTCAAAGTTAAGAAGATCATAGCTGAAATTTGTGAGCAGATTGAAGGTTGT
GAGTCTCTACAGCCATTTGAACTGCCTATGAATTTTCCAGGTCTTTTTAAGATTGTGGCTGATAAAACTC
CATACCTTACTATGGAAGAAATCACAAGGACCATTCATATTGGACCAAGTAGACTAGGGCATCCTTGCTT
CTATCATCAGAAGGATATAAAACTAGAGAACCTCATCATAAAGCAGGGTGAGCAAATCATGCTCAACTCA
GTTGAAGAGATTGATGGAGAAATAATGGTGAGCTGTGCAGTAGCAAGGAATCATCAAACTCACTCATTTA
ATTTGCCTTTGTCACAAGAAGGAGAATTCTACGAGTGTGAAGATGAACGTATTTACACTCTAAAGGAGAT
TGTTGAATGGAAGATTCCTAAGAACAGAACAAGAACTGTAAACCTTACAGATTTTTCAAATAAGTGGGAC
TCAACGAATCCATTTCCTAAAGACTTTTATGGTACCCTGATTCTCAAGCCTGTTTATGAAATTCAAGGTG
TGATGAAATTTCGAAAAGATATAATCCGCATCCTCCCCAGTCTAGATGTCGAAGTCAAAGACATCACTGA
TTCTTACGATGCTAACTGGTTTCTTCAGCTGTTATCAACAGAAGATCTTTTTGAAATGACTAGTAAAGAG
TTCCCCATAGTGACTGAAGTCATAGAAGCACCTGAAGGAAACCACCTGCCCCAAAGCATTTTACAGCCTG
GGAAAACCATTGTGATCCACAAAAAGTACCAGGCATCAAGAATCTTAGCTTCAGAAATTAGAAGCAATTT
TCCTAAAAGACACTTCTTGATCCCCACTAGCTATAAAGGCAAGTTCAAGCGGCGACCGAGGGAGTTCCCA
ACGGCCTATGACCTAGAGATCGCTAAGAGTGAAAAGGAGCCTCTTCACGTGGTGGCCACCAAAGCGTTTC
ATTCCCCTCATGACAAGCTGTCATCCGTATCTGTTGGGGACCAGTTTCTGGTGCATCAGTCAGAGACGAC
TGAAGTCCTCTGTGAGGGAATAAAAAAAGTGGTGAATGTTCTGGCCTGTGAAAAAATCCTCAAAAAGTCC
TATGAGGCTGCGCTGCTCCCTTTGTACATGGAAGGAGGTTTTGTAGAGGTGATTCATGATAAGAAACAGT
ACCCGATTTCTGAGCTCTGTAAACAGTTCCGTTTGCCCTTCAATGTGAAGGTGTCTGTCAGGGATCTTTC
CATTGAAGAGGACGTGTTGGCTGCCACACCAGGACTGCAGTTGGAGGAGGACATTACAGACTCTTACCTA
CTCATAAGTGACTTTGCCAACCCCACGGAGTGCTGGAAAATTCCTGTGGGCCGCTTGAATATGACTGTTC
AGTTAGTTAGTAATTTCTCTAGGGATGCAGAACCATTTCTAGTCAGGACTCTGGTAGAAGAGATCACTGA
AGAGCAATATTACATGATGCGGAGATATGAAAGCTCAGCCTCACATCCCCCACCTCGCCCTCCGAAACAC
CCCTCAGTAGAGGAAACAAAGTTAACCCTGCTAACCTTAGCAGAAGAAAGGACGGTAGACCTGCCCAAGT
CTCCCAAGCGTCATCACGTAGACATAACCAAGAAACTTCACCCAAATCAAGCTGGCCTGGATTCAAAAGT
ACTGATTGGTAGTCAGAATGATTTGGTGGATGAAGAGAAAGAAAGGAGCAACCGTGGGGCCACAGCAGTA
GCAGAAACATTCAAAAATGAAAAACATCAAAAA
