>Addgene plasmid #81500 | pDONR223_THEMIS_p.E503K | addgene partial sequence | sequence record 156524 | M13-F20 5'-TGTAAAACGACGGCCAGT-3'
TTCGTTGCAACAAATTGATGAGCAATGCTTTTTTATAATGCCAACTTTGTACAAAAAAGTTGGCACCATG
GCATTATCACTGGAAGAATTCGTCCACTCCCTTGACCTCAGGACCCTACCCAGGGTTCTAGAAATCCAGG
CAGGCATCTATCTTGAAGGCTCTATTTATGAAATGTTTGGAAATGAATGCTGTTTTTCAACAGGAGAAGT
GATTAAAATTACTGGTCTCAAAGTTAAGAAGATCATAGCTGAAATTTGTGAGCAGATTGAAGGTTGTGAG
TCTCTACAGCCATTTGAACTGCCTATGAATTTTCCAGGTCTTTTTAAGATTGTGGCTGATAAAACTCCAT
ACCTTACTATGGAAGAAATCACAAGGACCATTCATATTGGACCAAGTAGACTAGGGCATCCTTGCTTCTA
TCATCAGAAGGATATAAAACTAGAGAACCTCATCATAAAGCAGGGTGAGCAAATCATGCTCAACTCAGTT
GAAGAGATTGATGGAGAAATAATGGTGAGCTGTGCAGTAGCAAGGAATCATCAAACTCACTCATTTAATT
TGCCTTTGTCACAAGAAGGAGAATTCTACGAGTGTGAAGATGAACGTATTTACACTCTAAAGGAGATTGT
TGAATGGAAGATTCCTAAGAACAGAACAAGAACTGTAAACCTTACAGATTTTTCAAATAAGTGGGACTCA
ACGAATCCATTTCCTAAAGACTTTTATGGTACCCTGATTCTCAAGCCTGTTTATGAAATTCAAGGTGTGA
TGAAATTTCGAAAAGATATAATCCGCATCCTCCCCAGTCTAGATGTCGAAGTCAAAGACATCACTGATTC
TTACGATGCTAACTGGTTTCTTCAGCTGTTATCAACAGAAGATCTTTTTGAAATGACTAGTAAAGAGTTC
CCCATAGTGACTGAAGTCATAGAAGCACCTGAAGGAAACCACCTGCCCCAAAGCATTTTACAGCCTGGGA
AAACCATTGTGATCCACAAAAAGTACCAGGCATCAAGAA
